Addgene plasmid #141845: TFORF1599
Purpose: Lentiviral vector for overexpressing transcription factor ORFs with unique 24-bp barcodes. Barcodes facilitate identification of transcription factors in pooled screens.
Depositing lab: Feng Zhang. Depositing organization: Broad Institute. Publication: A transcription factor atlas of directed differentiation. Joung J, Ma S, Tay T, Geiger-Schuller KR, Kirchgatterer PC, Verdine VK, Guo B, Arias-Garcia MA, Allen WE, Singh A, Kuksenko O, Abudayyeh OO, Gootenberg JS, Fu Z, Macrae RK, Buenrostro JD, Regev A, Zhang F. Cell. 2023 Jan 5;186(1):209-229.e26. doi: 10.1016/j.cell.2022.11.026. PubMed 36608654.
Backbone
  Vector backbone: pLX_TRC317
  Backbone manufacturer: Broad Institute Genetic Perturbation Platform
  Backbone size w/o insert (bp): 8264
  Vector type: Mammalian Expression, Lentiviral
  Selectable markers: Puromycin
Growth in bacteria
  Bacterial resistance: Ampicillin, 100 μg/mL
  Growth temperature: 37°C
  Growth strain: NEB Stable
  Copy number: High Copy
Gene/Insert
  Gene/Insert name: ZNF195
  Species: H. sapiens (human)
  Insert size (bp): 1991
  Entrez Gene: ZNF195 (a.k.a. DKFZp666D035)
  Promoter: EF1a
  Cloning method: Unknown
  Sequencing primers: 5′ GGGTGGAGACTGAAGTTAGGCCAG; 3′ CACATAGCGTAAAAGGAGCAACATAG
Terms and licenses: Academic/Nonprofit Terms; Industry Terms: Not Available to Industry
Depositor comments: NM_001130520,ENST00000399602 . The transcription factor ORF portion of this plasmid was synthesized by Genewiz. Please test multiple small colonies in case of plasmid recombination. To make this collection available in a timely manner, a portion of this collection was not fully sequenced by Addgene. If an Addgene verified full plasmid sequence is not available, please contact us prior to placing an order to request the full sequence.
How to cite: TFORF1599 was a gift from Feng Zhang (Addgene plasmid # 141845 ; http://n2t.net/addgene:141845 ; RRID:Addgene_141845)
