[The description below was written by a language model from this plasmid's Addgene catalogue record and pLannotate feature annotations shown in this document.]
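Description:
TFORF1599 is a lentiviral mammalian expression plasmid built on the pLX_TRC317 backbone and carrying the human zinc-finger transcription factor gene ZNF195 as a synthesized open reading frame. It belongs to a barcoded transcription factor ORF collection in which each clone carries a unique 24-bp barcode, so that the overexpressed factor can be identified in pooled screens. The barcode is not annotated as a separate feature in the table. In bacteria the plasmid replicates from a high-copy ColE1/pUC-type origin and is selected with ampicillin through the bla gene. An f1 origin and remnants of a lac/lacZα cloning region with T3 and T7 promoters are also present in the backbone. The depositor notes that the plasmid can recombine during propagation, as is common for LTR-containing vectors.

The viral cassette follows a third-generation, self-inactivating layout. An RSV promoter drives a truncated HIV-1 5' LTR, followed by the Ψ packaging signal with a gag fragment, the Rev response element for Rev-dependent nuclear export of the genomic RNA, and a cPPT/CTS. The cassette ends in a ΔU3 3' LTR and an SV40 polyadenylation signal. Within the provirus, an SV40 early promoter expresses puromycin N-acetyltransferase for selection of transduced cells, and the strong constitutive EF-1α promoter drives ZNF195. A WPRE downstream of the ORF enhances transcript stability and expression. The automated annotation matches only about 1.3 kb to ZNF195, less than the recorded 1,991-bp insert, which may reflect isoform differences from the reference protein. The short U6 promoter and small t antigen fragments are probably vestigial matches. The construct is used to make lentivirus for stable ZNF195 overexpression, alone or in pooled differentiation screens.
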