Features (pLannotate 1.2.2; 31 found; start..end, strand, type, name):
      5..231     +  promoter       RSV promoter: Rous sarcoma virus enhancer/promoter
    232..412     +  LTR            5' LTR (truncated): truncated 5' long terminal repeat (LTR) from HIV-1
    459..584     +  misc_feature   HIV-1 Ψ: packaging signal of human immunodeficiency virus type 1
    568..931     +  CDS            HIV-1 gag (fragment): gag protein from human immunodeficiency virus 1; gag
   1077..1310    +  misc_feature   RRE: The Rev response element (RRE) of HIV-1 allows for Rev-dependent mRNA export from the nucleus to the cytoplasm.
   1687..1713    +  CDS            Rev (fragment): human immunodeficiency virus 1 (HIV-1) Rev protein; rev; enhances nuclear export of unspliced and incompletely spliced viral mRNAs
   1720..1743    +  promoter       SV40 promoter (fragment): SV40 early promoter
   1744..1815    +  promoter       SV40 promoter (fragment): SV40 enhancer and early promoter
   1839..1974    +  rep_origin     SV40 ori: SV40 origin of replication
   2020..2616    +  CDS            PuroR (fragment): puromycin N-acetyltransferase; pac from Streptomyces; confers resistance to puromycin
   2665..2782    +  misc_feature   cPPT/CTS: central polypurine tract and central termination sequence of HIV-1
   2847..2913    +  CDS            small t antigen (fragment): SV40 (simian virus 40) small t antigen
   2920..4098    +  promoter       EF-1α promoter: strong constitutive promoter for human elongation factor EF-1α
   4115..5389    +  CDS            ZNF195 (fragment): ZN195_HUMAN - Also known as ZNFP104. Experimental evidence at protein level: Swiss-Prot protein existence level 1. May be involved in transcriptional regulation. From Homo sapiens (Human).
   6017..6070    +  promoter       U6 promoter (fragment): RNA polymerase III promoter for human U6 snRNA
   6112..6700    +  misc_feature   WPRE: woodchuck hepatitis virus posttranscriptional regulatory element
   6751..6770    +  misc_feature   cPPT/CTS (fragment): central polypurine tract and central termination sequence of HIV-1
   6772..7005    +  LTR            3' LTR (ΔU3): self-inactivating 3' long terminal repeat (LTR) from HIV-1
   7083..7204    +  polyA_signal   SV40 poly(A) signal: SV40 polyadenylation signal
   7244..7379    +  rep_origin     SV40 ori: SV40 origin of replication
   7400..7418    -  promoter       T7 promoter: promoter for bacteriophage T7 RNA polymerase
   7426..7581    +  CDS            lacZα (fragment): LacZα fragment of β-galactosidase; lacZ fragment
   7586..8014    +  rep_origin     f1 ori (sequence partly withheld): f1 bacteriophage origin of replication; arrow indicates direction of (+) strand synthesis
   8067..8171    +  promoter       AmpR promoter: bla
   8172..9032    +  CDS            AmpR: β-lactamase; bla; confers resistance to ampicillin, carbenicillin, and related antibiotics
   9203..9791    +  rep_origin     ori: high-copy-number ColE1/pMB1/pBR322/pUC origin of replication
   9974..10066   +  CDS            lacI (fragment): lac repressor; lacI; The lac repressor binds to the lac operator to inhibit transcription in E. coli. This inhibition can be relieved by adding lactose or isopropyl-β-D-thiogalactopyranoside (IPTG).
  10079..10100   +  protein_bind   CAP binding site: CAP binding activates transcription in the presence of cAMP. E. coli catabolite activator protein
  10115..10145   +  promoter       lac promoter: promoter for the E. coli lac operon
  10153..10169   +  protein_bind   lac operator: The lac repressor binds to the lac operator to inhibit transcription in E. coli. This inhibition can be relieved by adding lactose or isopropyl-β-D-thiogalactopyranoside (IPTG). lac repressor encoded by lacI
  10214..10232   +  promoter       T3 promoter: promoter for bacteriophage T3 RNA polymerase
>Addgene plasmid #141845 | TFORF1599 | addgene full sequence | sequence record 415137 | Addgene NGS Result
TTAATGTAGTCTTATGCAATACTCTTGTAGTCTTGCAACATGGTAACGATGAGTTAGCAACATGCCTTAC
AAGGAGAGAAAAAGCACCGTGCATGCCGATTGGTGGAAGTAAGGTGGTACGATCGTGCCTTATTAGGAAG
GCAACAGACGGGTCTGACATGGATTGGACGAACCACTGAATTGCCGCATTGCAGAGATATTGTATTTAAG
TGCCTAGCTCGATACATAAACGGGTCTCTCTGGTTAGACCAGATCTGAGCCTGGGAGCTCTCTGGCTAAC
TAGGGAACCCACTGCTTAAGCCTCAATAAAGCTTGCCTTGAGTGCTTCAAGTAGTGTGTGCCCGTCTGTT
GTGTGACTCTGGTAACTAGAGATCCCTCAGACCCTTTTAGTCAGTGTGGAAAATCTCTAGCAGTGGCGCC
CGAACAGGGACTTGAAAGCGAAAGGGAAACCAGAGGAGCTCTCTCGACGCAGGACTCGGCTTGCTGAAGC
GCGCACGGCAAGAGGCGAGGGGCGGCGACTGGTGAGTACGCCAAAAATTTTGACTAGCGGAGGCTAGAAG
GAGAGAGATGGGTGCGAGAGCGTCAGTATTAAGCGGGGGAGAATTAGATCGCGATGGGAAAAAATTCGGT
TAAGGCCAGGGGGAAAGAAAAAATATAAATTAAAACATATAGTATGGGCAAGCAGGGAGCTAGAACGATT
CGCAGTTAATCCTGGCCTGTTAGAAACATCAGAAGGCTGTAGACAAATACTGGGACAGCTACAACCATCC
CTTCAGACAGGATCAGAAGAACTTAGATCATTATATAATACAGTAGCAACCCTCTATTGTGTGCATCAAA
GGATAGAGATAAAAGACACCAAGGAAGCTTTAGACAAGATAGAGGAAGAGCAAAACAAAAGTAAGACCAC
CGCACAGCAAGCGGCCGCTGATCTTCAGACCTGGAGGAGGAGATATGAGGGACAATTGGAGAAGTGAATT
ATATAAATATAAAGTAGTAAAAATTGAACCATTAGGAGTAGCACCCACCAAGGCAAAGAGAAGAGTGGTG
CAGAGAGAAAAAAGAGCAGTGGGAATAGGAGCTTTGTTCCTTGGGTTCTTGGGAGCAGCAGGAAGCACTA
TGGGCGCAGCGTCAATGACGCTGACGGTACAGGCCAGACAATTATTGTCTGGTATAGTGCAGCAGCAGAA
CAATTTGCTGAGGGCTATTGAGGCGCAACAGCATCTGTTGCAACTCACAGTCTGGGGCATCAAGCAGCTC
CAGGCAAGAATCCTGGCTGTGGAAAGATACCTAAAGGATCAACAGCTCCTGGGGATTTGGGGTTGCTCTG
GAAAACTCATTTGCACCACTGCTGTGCCTTGGAATGCTAGTTGGAGTAATAAATCTCTGGAACAGATTTG
GAATCACACGACCTGGATGGAGTGGGACAGAGAAATTAACAATTACACAAGCTTAATACACTCCTTAATT
GAAGAATCGCAAAACCAGCAAGAAAAGAATGAACAAGAATTATTGGAATTAGATAAATGGGCAAGTTTGT
GGAATTGGTTTAACATAACAAATTGGCTGTGGTATATAAAATTATTCATAATGATAGTAGGAGGCTTGGT
AGGTTTAAGAATAGTTTTTGCTGTACTTTCTATAGTGAATAGAGTTAGGCAGGGATATTCACCATTATCG
TTTCAGACCCACCTCCCAACCCCGAGGGGACCCATGCATTGCATCTCAATTAGTCAGCAACCAGGTGTGG
AAAGTCCCCAGGCTCCCCAGCAGGCAGAAGTATGCAAAGCATGCGTCTCAATTAGTCAGCAACCATAGTC
CCGCCCCTAACTCCGCCCATCCCGCCCCTAACTCCGCCCAGTTCCGCCCATTCTCCGCCCCATGGCTGAC
TAATTTTTTTTATTTATGCAGAGGCCGAGGCCGCCTCGGCCTCTGAGCTATTCCAGAAGTAGTGAGGAGG
CTTTTTTGGAGGCCTAGGCTTTTGCAAAAAGCTTTCTAGAGGTACCACCGGAGCTTACCATGACCGAGTA
CAAGCCCACGGTGCGCCTCGCCACCCGCGACGACGTCCCCAGGGCCGTACGCACCCTCGCCGCCGCGTTC
GCCGACTACCCCGCCACGCGCCACACCGTCGATCCGGACCGCCACATCGAGCGGGTCACCGAGCTGCAAG
AACTCTTCCTCACGCGCGTCGGGCTCGACATCGGCAAGGTGTGGGTCGCGGACGACGGCGCCGCCGTGGC
GGTCTGGACCACGCCGGAGAGCGTCGAAGCGGGGGCGGTGTTCGCCGAGATCGGCCCGCGCATGGCCGAG
TTGAGCGGTTCCCGGCTGGCCGCGCAGCAACAGATGGAAGGCCTCCTGGCGCCGCACCGGCCCAAGGAGC
CCGCGTGGTTCCTGGCCACCGTCGGCGTCTCGCCCGACCACCAGGGCAAGGGTCTGGGCAGCGCCGTCGT
GCTCCCCGGAGTGGAGGCGGCCGAGCGCGCCGGGGTGCCCGCCTTCCTGGAGACCTCCGCGCCCCGCAAC
CTCCCCTTCTACGAGCGGCTCGGCTTCACCGTCACCGCCGACGTCGAGGTGCCCGAAGGACCGCGCACCT
GGTGCATGACCCGCAAGCCCGGTGCCAGTTAACGAATTCTAGATCTTGAGACAAATGGCAGTATTCATCC
ACAATTTTAAAAGAAAAGGGGGGATTGGGGGGTACAGTGCAGGGGAAAGAATAGTAGACATAATAGCAAC
AGACATACAAACTAAAGAATTACAAAAACAAATTACAAAAATTCAAAATTTTCGGGTTTATTACAGGGAC
AGCAGAGATCCACTTTGGCGCCGGCTCGAGGCCTGCAGGTGCAAAGATGGATAAAGTTTTAAACAGAGAG
GAATCTTTGCAGCTAATGGACCTTCTAGGTCTTGAAAGGAGTGGGAATTGGCTCCGGTGCCCGTCAGTGG
GCAGAGCGCACATCGCCCACAGTCCCCGAGAAGTTGGGGGGAGGGGTCGGCAATTGAACCGGTGCCTAGA
GAAGGTGGCGCGGGGTAAACTGGGAAAGTGATGTCGTGTACTGGCTCCGCCTTTTTCCCGAGGGTGGGGG
AGAACCGTATATAAGTGCAGTAGTCGCCGTGAACGTTCTTTTTCGCAACGGGTTTGCCGCCAGAACACAG
GTAAGTGCCGTGTGTGGTTCCCGCGGGCCTGGCCTCTTTACGGGTTATGGCCCTTGCGTGCCTTGAATTA
CTTCCACCTGGCTGCAGTACGTGATTCTTGATCCCGAGCTTCGGGTTGGAAGTGGGTGGGAGAGTTCGAG
GCCTTGCGCTTAAGGAGCCCCTTCGCCTCGTGCTTGAGTTGAGGCCTGGCCTGGGCGCTGGGGCCGCCGC
GTGCGAATCTGGTGGCACCTTCGCGCCTGTCTCGCTGCTTTCGATAAGTCTCTAGCCATTTAAAATTTTT
GATGACCTGCTGCGACGCTTTTTTTCTGGCAAGATAGTCTTGTAAATGCGGGCCAAGATCTGCACACTGG
TATTTCGGTTTTTGGGGCCGCGGGCGGCGACGGGGCCCGTGCGTCCCAGCGCACATGTTCGGCGAGGCGG
GGCCTGCGAGCGCGGCCACCGAGAATCGGACGGGGGTAGTCTCAAGCTGGCCGGCCTGCTCTGGTGCCTG
GCCTCGCGCCGCCGTGTATCGCCCCGCCCTGGGCGGCAAGGCTGGCCCGGTCGGCACCAGTTGCGTGAGC
GGAAAGATGGCCGCTTCCCGGCCCTGCTGCAGGGAGCTCAAAATGGAGGACGCGGCGCTCGGGAGAGCGG
GCGGGTGAGTCACCCACACAAAGGAAAAGGGCCTTTCCGTCCTCAGCCGTCGCTTCATGTGACTCCACGG
AGTACCGGGCGCCGTCCAGGCACCTCGATTAGTTCTCGAGCTTTTGGAGTACGTCGTCTTTAGGTTGGGG
GGAGGGGTTTTATGCGATGGAGTTTCCCCACACTGAGTGGGTGGAGACTGAAGTTAGGCCAGCTTGGCAC
TTGATGTAATTCTCCTTGGAATTTGCCCTTTTTGAGTTTGGATCTTGGTTCATTCTCAAGCCTCAGACAG
TGGTTCAAAGTTTTTTTCTTCCATTTCAGGTGTCGTGAGGCTAGCACCGCCACCATGACTCTGTTGACGT
TCAGGGATGTGGCCATAGAATTCTCCCTGGAGGAGTGGAAATGCCTGGACCTCGCTCAGCAGAATTTGTA
CAGGGATGTGATGTTGGAGAACTACAGAAACTTGTTCTCCGTTGGTCTCACTGTCTGTAAGCCAGGCCTG
ATCACCTGCCTGGAGCAACGAAAAGAGCCCTGGAATGTGAAGAGACAGGAGGCAGCAGACGGACATCCAG
AGATGGGATTTCACCATGCTACTCAGGCTTGTCTTGAACTCCTGGGCTCAAGCGATCTGCCTGCCTCAGC
CTCCCAAAGTGCTGGGATTACAGGTGTGAACCACCGTGCCCAGCCAGGCCTCAATGTTTCTGTGGACAAA
TTCACTGCACTGTGCTCACCTGGGGTGCTGCAAACTGTGAAATGGTTTTTAGAGTTCAGATGCATCTTCT
CACTAGCTATGTCTTCTCATTTTACCCAAGACCTTCTGCCAGAGCAGGGCATACAAGATGCATTCCCAAA
AAGAATACTGAGAGGATATGGAAATTGTGGCCTTGATAATTTATATTTAAGGAAAGACTGGGAAAGTTTA
GATGAGTGTAAGTTGCAAAAAGATTATAATGGACTTAACCAATGTTCATCAACTACCCATAGCAAAATCT
TTCAATATAATAAATATGTTAAAATCTTTGATAACTTTTCAAATTTACATAGACGTAATATAAGTAATAC
TGGAGAGAAACCTTTCAAATGTCAAGAATGTGGCAAATCCTTTCAAATGCTCTCATTCCTAACTGAACAT
CAGAAAATTCACACTGGAAAAAAATTCCAAAAATGTGGAGAATGTGGCAAAACCTTTATCCAGTGCTCAC
ACTTTACTGAACCTGAGAACATTGACACTGGAGAGAAACCTTACAAGTGTCAAGAATGTAACAACGTCAT
TAAAACTTGCTCAGTCCTTACTAAAAATAGAATTTATGCCGGAGGGGAACATTACAGATGTGAAGAATTT
GGCAAAGTATTTAACCAGTGCTCCCACCTTACTGAACATGAGCATGGTACTGAGGAAAAACCCTGCAAAT
ATGAAGAGTGCAGCAGTGTCTTTATCTCTTGCTCAAGCCTTTCTAATCAACAGATGATTCTTGCTGGAGA
GAAGCTCTCCAAATGTGAAACATGGTACAAAGGTTTTAACCACAGCCCAAATCCTTCCAAACACCAGAGA
AATGAGATTGGAGGGAAACCTTTCAAATGTGAGGAATGTGACAGCATCTTCAAGTGGTTCTCAGACCTTA
CTAAACATAAGAGAATTCACACTGGTGAGAAACCATACAAATGTGACGAATGTGGGAAAGCCTATACACA
GTCCTCACACCTCAGTGAACACAGGAGGATTCACACCGGAGAGAAACCCTACCAATGTGAAGAATGTGGG
AAGGTCTTCAGAACTTGCTCAAGCCTTTCTAACCATAAGAGAACTCATTCTGAAGAAAAACCCTACACGT
GTGAAGAATGTGGCAACATCTTTAAGCAGTTATCAGACCTCACTAAGCATAAGAAAACCCATACTGGAGA
GAAGCCCTACAAATGTGACGAATGTGGAAAAAACTTTACCCAGTCCTCCAACCTTATTGTACATAAGAGA
ATTCATACTGGAGAGAAACCCTACAAGTGTGAAGAATGTGGCAGAGTCTTCATGTGGTTCTCAGACATTA
CCAAACATAAGAAAACCCATACTGGAGAGAAACCCTACAAATGTGACGAATGTGGAAAAAACTTTACCCA
GTCCTCAAACCTTATTGTACATAAGAGAATTCATACTGGAGAGAAACCCTACAAGTGTGAAAAGTGTGGC
AAAGCCTTCACCCAGTTCTCACACCTGACTGTACATGAAAGCATTCATACTTAGTAATGAACTAGTCCGT
AACTTGAAAGTATTTCGATTTCTTGGCTTTATATATCTTGTGGAAAGGACGAGGTGGTAAGTGGAGAAGT
CCGTAAACGCGTTAAGTCGACAATCAACCTCTGGATTACAAAATTTGTGAAAGATTGACTGGTATTCTTA
ACTATGTTGCTCCTTTTACGCTATGTGGATACGCTGCTTTAATGCCTTTGTATCATGCTATTGCTTCCCG
TATGGCTTTCATTTTCTCCTCCTTGTATAAATCCTGGTTGCTGTCTCTTTATGAGGAGTTGTGGCCCGTT
GTCAGGCAACGTGGCGTGGTGTGCACTGTGTTTGCTGACGCAACCCCCACTGGTTGGGGCATTGCCACCA
CCTGTCAGCTCCTTTCCGGGACTTTCGCTTTCCCCCTCCCTATTGCCACGGCGGAACTCATCGCCGCCTG
CCTTGCCCGCTGCTGGACAGGGGCTCGGCTGTTGGGCACTGACAATTCCGTGGTGTTGTCGGGGAAATCA
TCGTCCTTTCCTTGGCTGCTCGCCTGTGTTGCCACCTGGATTCTGCGCGGGACGTCCTTCTGCTACGTCC
CTTCGGCCCTCAATCCAGCGGACCTTCCTTCCCGCGGCCTGCTGCCGGCTCTGCGGCCTCTTCCGCGTCT
TCGCCTTCGCCCTCAGACGAGTCGGATCTCCCTTTGGGCCGCCTCCCCGCGTCGACTTTAAGACCAATGA
CTTACAAGGCAGCTGTAGATCTTAGCCACTTTTTAAAAGAAAAGGGGGGACTGGAAGGGCTAATTCACTC
CCAACGAAGACAAGATCTGCTTTTTGCTTGTACTGGGTCTCTCTGGTTAGACCAGATCTGAGCCTGGGAG
CTCTCTGGCTAACTAGGGAACCCACTGCTTAAGCCTCAATAAAGCTTGCCTTGAGTGCTTCAAGTAGTGT
GTGCCCGTCTGTTGTGTGACTCTGGTAACTAGAGATCCCTCAGACCCTTTTAGTCAGTGTGGAAAATCTC
TAGCAGTACGTATAGTAGTTCATGTCATCTTATTATTCAGTATTTATAACTTGCAAAGAAATGAATATCA
GAGAGTGAGAGGAACTTGTTTATTGCAGCTTATAATGGTTACAAATAAAGCAATAGCATCACAAATTTCA
CAAATAAAGCATTTTTTTCACTGCATTCTAGTTGTGGTTTGTCCAAACTCATCAATGTATCTTATCATGT
CTGGCTCTAGCTATCCCGCCCCTAACTCCGCCCATCCCGCCCCTAACTCCGCCCAGTTCCGCCCATTCTC
CGCCCCATGGCTGACTAATTTTTTTTATTTATGCAGAGGCCGAGGCCGCCTCGGCCTCTGAGCTATTCCA
GAAGTAGTGAGGAGGCTTTTTTGGAGGCCTAGGGACGTACCCAATTCGCCCTATAGTGAGTCGTATTACG
CGCGCTCACTGGCCGTCGTTTTACAACGTCGTGACTGGGAAAACCCTGGCGTTACCCAACTTAATCGCCT
TGCAGCACATCCCCCTTTCGCCAGCTGGCGTAATAGCGAAGAGGCCCGCACCGATCGCCCTTCCCAACAG
TTGCGCAGCCTGAATGGCGAATGGG
[124 nt withheld, positions 7586-7709]
C
[91 nt withheld, positions 7711-7801]
A
[49 nt withheld, positions 7803-7851]
CCTTTGACGTTGGAGTCCACGTTCTTT
[37 nt withheld, positions 7879-7915]
ACCCTATCTCGGTCTATTCTTTTGATTTATAAGGGATTTTGCCGATTTCGGCCTATTGGTTAAAAAATGA
GCTGATTTAACAAAAATTTAACGCGAATTTTAACAAAATATTAACGCTTACAATTTAGGTGGCACTTTTC
GGGGAAATGTGCGCGGAACCCCTATTTGTTTATTTTTCTAAATACATTCAAATATGTATCCGCTCATGAG
ACAATAACCCTGATAAATGCTTCAATAATATTGAAAAAGGAAGAGTATGAGTATTCAACATTTCCGTGTC
GCCCTTATTCCCTTTTTTGCGGCATTTTGCCTTCCTGTTTTTGCTCACCCAGAAACGCTGGTGAAAGTAA
AAGATGCTGAAGATCAGTTGGGTGCACGAGTGGGTTACATCGAACTGGATCTCAACAGCGGTAAGATCCT
TGAGAGTTTTCGCCCCGAAGAACGTTTTCCAATGATGAGCACTTTTAAAGTTCTGCTATGTGGCGCGGTA
TTATCCCGTATTGACGCCGGGCAAGAGCAACTCGGTCGCCGCATACACTATTCTCAGAATGACTTGGTTG
AGTACTCACCAGTCACAGAAAAGCATCTTACGGATGGCATGACAGTAAGAGAATTATGCAGTGCTGCCAT
AACCATGAGTGATAACACTGCGGCCAACTTACTTCTGACAACGATCGGAGGACCGAAGGAGCTAACCGCT
TTTTTGCACAACATGGGGGATCATGTAACTCGCCTTGATCGTTGGGAACCGGAGCTGAATGAAGCCATAC
CAAACGACGAGCGTGACACCACGATGCCTGTAGCAATGGCAACAACGTTGCGCAAACTATTAACTGGCGA
ACTACTTACTCTAGCTTCCCGGCAACAATTAATAGACTGGATGGAGGCGGATAAAGTTGCAGGACCACTT
CTGCGCTCGGCCCTTCCGGCTGGCTGGTTTATTGCTGATAAATCTGGAGCCGGTGAGCGTGGGTCTCGCG
GTATCATTGCAGCACTGGGGCCAGATGGTAAGCCCTCCCGTATCGTAGTTATCTACACGACGGGGAGTCA
GGCAACTATGGATGAACGAAATAGACAGATCGCTGAGATAGGTGCCTCACTGATTAAGCATTGGTAACTG
TCAGACCAAGTTTACTCATATATACTTTAGATTGATTTAAAACTTCATTTTTAATTTAAAAGGATCTAGG
TGAAGATCCTTTTTGATAATCTCATGACCAAAATCCCTTAACGTGAGTTTTCGTTCCACTGAGCGTCAGA
CCCCGTAGAAAAGATCAAAGGATCTTCTTGAGATCCTTTTTTTCTGCGCGTAATCTGCTGCTTGCAAACA
AAAAAACCACCGCTACCAGCGGTGGTTTGTTTGCCGGATCAAGAGCTACCAACTCTTTTTCCGAAGGTAA
CTGGCTTCAGCAGAGCGCAGATACCAAATACTGTTCTTCTAGTGTAGCCGTAGTTAGGCCACCACTTCAA
GAACTCTGTAGCACCGCCTACATACCTCGCTCTGCTAATCCTGTTACCAGTGGCTGCTGCCAGTGGCGAT
AAGTCGTGTCTTACCGGGTTGGACTCAAGACGATAGTTACCGGATAAGGCGCAGCGGTCGGGCTGAACGG
GGGGTTCGTGCACACAGCCCAGCTTGGAGCGAACGACCTACACCGAACTGAGATACCTACAGCGTGAGCT
ATGAGAAAGCGCCACGCTTCCCGAAGGGAGAAAGGCGGACAGGTATCCGGTAAGCGGCAGGGTCGGAACA
GGAGAGCGCACGAGGGAGCTTCCAGGGGGAAACGCCTGGTATCTTTATAGTCCTGTCGGGTTTCGCCACC
TCTGACTTGAGCGTCGATTTTTGTGATGCTCGTCAGGGGGGCGGAGCCTATGGAAAAACGCCAGCAACGC
GGCCTTTTTACGGTTCCTGGCCTTTTGCTGGCCTTTTGCTCACATGTTCTTTCCTGCGTTATCCCCTGAT
TCTGTGGATAACCGTATTACCGCCTTTGAGTGAGCTGATACCGCTCGCCGCAGCCGAACGACCGAGCGCA
GCGAGTCAGTGAGCGAGGAAGCGGAAGAGCGCCCAATACGCAAACCGCCTCTCCCCGCGCGTTGGCCGAT
TCATTAATGCAGCTGGCACGACAGGTTTCCCGACTGGAAAGCGGGCAGTGAGCGCAACGCAATTAATGTG
AGTTAGCTCACTCATTAGGCACCCCAGGCTTTACACTTTATGCTTCCGGCTCGTATGTTGTGTGGAATTG
TGAGCGGATAACAATTTCACACAGGAAACAGCTATGACCATGATTACGCCAAGCGCGCAATTAACCCTCA
CTAAAGGGAACAAAAGCTGGAGCTGCAAGC
