>Addgene plasmid #141845 | TFORF1599 | depositor partial sequence | sequence record 277672 | Insert
ACCGCCACCATGACTCTGTTGACGTTCAGGGATGTGGCCATAGAATTCTCCCTGGAGGAGTGGAAATGCC
TGGACCTCGCTCAGCAGAATTTGTACAGGGATGTGATGTTGGAGAACTACAGAAACTTGTTCTCCGTTGG
TCTCACTGTCTGTAAGCCAGGCCTGATCACCTGCCTGGAGCAACGAAAAGAGCCCTGGAATGTGAAGAGA
CAGGAGGCAGCAGACGGACATCCAGAGATGGGATTTCACCATGCTACTCAGGCTTGTCTTGAACTCCTGG
GCTCAAGCGATCTGCCTGCCTCAGCCTCCCAAAGTGCTGGGATTACAGGTGTGAACCACCGTGCCCAGCC
AGGCCTCAATGTTTCTGTGGACAAATTCACTGCACTGTGCTCACCTGGGGTGCTGCAAACTGTGAAATGG
TTTTTAGAGTTCAGATGCATCTTCTCACTAGCTATGTCTTCTCATTTTACCCAAGACCTTCTGCCAGAGC
AGGGCATACAAGATGCATTCCCAAAAAGAATACTGAGAGGATATGGAAATTGTGGCCTTGATAATTTATA
TTTAAGGAAAGACTGGGAAAGTTTAGATGAGTGTAAGTTGCAAAAAGATTATAATGGACTTAACCAATGT
TCATCAACTACCCATAGCAAAATCTTTCAATATAATAAATATGTTAAAATCTTTGATAACTTTTCAAATT
TACATAGACGTAATATAAGTAATACTGGAGAGAAACCTTTCAAATGTCAAGAATGTGGCAAATCCTTTCA
AATGCTCTCATTCCTAACTGAACATCAGAAAATTCACACTGGAAAAAAATTCCAAAAATGTGGAGAATGT
GGCAAAACCTTTATCCAGTGCTCACACTTTACTGAACCTGAGAACATTGACACTGGAGAGAAACCTTACA
AGTGTCAAGAATGTAACAACGTCATTAAAACTTGCTCAGTCCTTACTAAAAATAGAATTTATGCCGGAGG
GGAACATTACAGATGTGAAGAATTTGGCAAAGTATTTAACCAGTGCTCCCACCTTACTGAACATGAGCAT
GGTACTGAGGAAAAACCCTGCAAATATGAAGAGTGCAGCAGTGTCTTTATCTCTTGCTCAAGCCTTTCTA
ATCAACAGATGATTCTTGCTGGAGAGAAGCTCTCCAAATGTGAAACATGGTACAAAGGTTTTAACCACAG
CCCAAATCCTTCCAAACACCAGAGAAATGAGATTGGAGGGAAACCTTTCAAATGTGAGGAATGTGACAGC
ATCTTCAAGTGGTTCTCAGACCTTACTAAACATAAGAGAATTCACACTGGTGAGAAACCATACAAATGTG
ACGAATGTGGGAAAGCCTATACACAGTCCTCACACCTCAGTGAACACAGGAGGATTCACACCGGAGAGAA
ACCCTACCAATGTGAAGAATGTGGGAAGGTCTTCAGAACTTGCTCAAGCCTTTCTAACCATAAGAGAACT
CATTCTGAAGAAAAACCCTACACGTGTGAAGAATGTGGCAACATCTTTAAGCAGTTATCAGACCTCACTA
AGCATAAGAAAACCCATACTGGAGAGAAGCCCTACAAATGTGACGAATGTGGAAAAAACTTTACCCAGTC
CTCCAACCTTATTGTACATAAGAGAATTCATACTGGAGAGAAACCCTACAAGTGTGAAGAATGTGGCAGA
GTCTTCATGTGGTTCTCAGACATTACCAAACATAAGAAAACCCATACTGGAGAGAAACCCTACAAATGTG
ACGAATGTGGAAAAAACTTTACCCAGTCCTCAAACCTTATTGTACATAAGAGAATTCATACTGGAGAGAA
ACCCTACAAGTGTGAAAAGTGTGGCAAAGCCTTCACCCAGTTCTCACACCTGACTGTACATGAAAGCATT
CATACTTAGTAATGAACTAGTCCGTAACTTGAAAGTATTTCGATTTCTTGGCTTTATATATCTTGTGGAA
AGGACGAGGTGGTAAGTGGAGAAGTCCGTAA
