>Addgene plasmid #141845 | TFORF1599 | depositor partial sequence | sequence record 277673 | Barcode
GGTGGTAAGTGGAGAAGTCCGTAA
